Addgene plasmid #114752: AT2G37050 N3_pECIA14
Purpose: Prey vector AT2G37050 N3_pECIA14 should be used with bait vector AT2G37050 N3_pECIA2.
Depositing lab: Youssef Belkhadir. Depositing organization: Gregor Mendel Institute of Molecular Plant Biology. Publication: An extracellular network of Arabidopsis leucine-rich repeat receptor kinases. Smakowska-Luzan E, Mott GA, Parys K, Stegmann M, Howton TC, Layeghifard M, Neuhold J, Lehner A, Kong J, Grunwald K, Weinberger N, Satbhai SB, Mayer D, Busch W, Madalinski M, Stolt-Bergner P, Provart NJ, Mukhtar MS, Zipfel C, Desveaux D, Guttman DS, Belkhadir Y. Nature. 2018 Jan 18;553(7688):342-346. doi: 10.1038/nature25184. Epub 2018 Jan 10. PubMed 29320478.
Backbone
  Vector backbone: pECIA14
  Backbone manufacturer: Chris Garcia (Addgene plasmid # 47051)
  Vector type: Insect Expression
Growth in bacteria
  Bacterial resistance: Ampicillin, 100 μg/mL
  Growth temperature: 37°C
  Growth strain: DH5alpha
  Copy number: High Copy
Gene/Insert
  Gene/Insert name: AT2G37050
  Species: A. thaliana (mustard weed)
  Entrez Gene: AT2G37050 (a.k.a. AT2G37050, T2N18.19, T2N18_19)
  Promoter: Metallothionein (Copper-Inducible)
  Cloning method: Ligation Independent Cloning
Terms and licenses: Academic/Nonprofit Terms; Industry Terms: Not Available to Industry
Depositor comments: Plasmid for secreted expression in Drosophila cell culture by induction via CuSO4. Insert is an extracellular domain of indicated LRR-RK, C-terminally tagged with Pentameric rat COMP helix, Alkaline Phosphatase (human, placental), Flag, and hexahistidine tags. Insert Protein Sequence: SLDCGGAEPFTDELGLKWSPDNHLIYGETANISSVNETRTQYTTLRHFPADSRKYCYTLNVTSRNRYLIRATFLYGNFDNSNNVYPKFDISLGATHWATIVISETYIIETAELVFLASSPTVSVCLSNATTGQPFISTLELRQLSGSMYGSMLSEDRFYLSVAARINFGAESEASVRYPDDPYDRIWESDLQKKPNYLVDVAAGTVRVSTTLPIESRVDDRPPQKVMQTAVVGTNGSLTYRMNLDGFPGFGWAFTYFAEIEDLAEDESRKFRLVLPEQPEYSKSVVNIKENTQRPYRVYAPGYPNITLPFVLNFRFAKTADSSRGPILNAMEISKYLRKSDGSVDATVMANVASLYSSTEWAQEGGDPCSPSPWSWVQCNSDPQPRVVAIKLSSMNLTGNIPSDLVKLTGLVELWLDGNSFTGPIPDFSRCPNLEIIHLENNRLTGKIPSSLTKLPNLKELYLQNNVLTGTIPSDLAKDVISNFSGNLNLEKSGDK
How to cite: AT2G37050 N3_pECIA14 was a gift from Youssef Belkhadir (Addgene plasmid # 114752 ; http://n2t.net/addgene:114752 ; RRID:Addgene_114752)
