[The description below was written by a language model from this plasmid's Addgene catalogue record and pLannotate feature annotations shown in this document.]
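Description:
AT2G37050 N3_pECIA14 is an insect-cell expression plasmid built on the pECIA14 backbone. It is the "prey" construct for an extracellular protein–protein interaction assay and is meant to be used together with the matching bait vector AT2G37050 N3_pECIA2. In E. coli it is propagated as a high-copy plasmid through a ColE1/pUC-type origin and selected with ampicillin via the β-lactamase gene. The feature table also picks up fragments of lacZα, lacI, rop, bom and the lac promoter/operator region, which are pUC/pBR322-derived backbone remnants rather than functional parts of the payload. No marker for selection in insect cells is annotated.

The expression cassette is driven by the Drosophila metallothionein promoter, so transcription in Drosophila cell culture is switched on by adding copper sulfate. A Drosophila BiP signal sequence directs the product into the secretory pathway. It is followed by the extracellular domain of the Arabidopsis thaliana leucine-rich repeat receptor kinase encoded by AT2G37050, inserted by ligation-independent cloning. At its C-terminus the ectodomain is fused to the pentamerising coiled-coil helix of rat COMP, human placental alkaline phosphatase, a FLAG epitope and, according to the depositor, a hexahistidine tag that is not separately annotated in the feature table. An SV40 polyadenylation signal is annotated downstream of the fusion, on the opposite strand.

Pentamerisation through COMP raises the avidity of the secreted prey, which helps in detecting weak ectodomain interactions. The alkaline phosphatase moiety gives an enzymatic readout of binding to the captured bait, and the FLAG and His tags allow detection or purification. The construct belongs to a collection used to map the extracellular interaction network of Arabidopsis LRR receptor kinases.
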