Features (pLannotate 1.2.2; 19 found; start..end, strand, type, name):
     23..449     +  promoter       MT promoter: Drosophila metallothionein promoter
    467..520     +  sig_peptide    BiP signal sequence: Drosophila BiP signal sequence
    479..1849    +  CDS            Y1677_ARATH (fragment): Experimental evidence at protein level: Swiss-Prot protein existence level 1. From Arabidopsis thaliana (Mouse-ear cress).
   2045..2224    +  CDS            Comp (fragment): COMP_RAT - Experimental evidence at protein level: Swiss-Prot protein existence level 1. May play a role in the structural integrity of cartilage via its interaction with other extracellular matrix proteins such as the collagens and fibronectin. Can mediate the interaction of chondrocytes with the cartilage extracellular matrix through interaction with cell surface integrin receptors. Could play a role in the pathogenesis of osteoarthritis. Potent suppressor of apoptosis in both primary chondrocytes and transformed cells. Suppresses apoptosis by blocking the activation of caspase-3 and by indu
   2212..3664    +  CDS            SEAP (fragment): secreted alkaline phosphatase from human placenta The natural enzyme has a C-terminal transmembrane sequence that is replaced by a GPI anchor.
   3701..3730    +  CDS            2xFLAG (fragment): two tandem FLAG® epitope tags
   3836..3970    -  polyA_signal   SV40 poly(A) signal: SV40 polyadenylation signal
   3993..4077    -  CDS            large T antigen (fragment): large T antigen from SV40 (simian virus 40)
   4077..4101    +  misc_feature   MCS (fragment): pUC18/19 multiple cloning site
   4138..4154    -  protein_bind   lac operator: The lac repressor binds to the lac operator to inhibit transcription in E. coli. This inhibition can be relieved by adding lactose or isopropyl-β-D-thiogalactopyranoside (IPTG). lac repressor encoded by lacI
   4162..4192    -  promoter       lac promoter: promoter for the E. coli lac operon
   4207..4228    -  protein_bind   CAP binding site: CAP binding activates transcription in the presence of cAMP. E. coli catabolite activator protein
   4241..4333    -  CDS            lacI (fragment): lac repressor; lacI; The lac repressor binds to the lac operator to inhibit transcription in E. coli. This inhibition can be relieved by adding lactose or isopropyl-β-D-thiogalactopyranoside (IPTG).
   4516..5104    -  rep_origin     ori: high-copy-number ColE1/pMB1/pBR322/pUC origin of replication
   5275..6135    -  CDS            AmpR: β-lactamase; bla; confers resistance to ampicillin, carbenicillin, and related antibiotics
   6136..6240    -  promoter       AmpR promoter: bla
   6335..6370    +  CDS            rop (fragment): Rop protein, which maintains plasmids at low copy number; rop
   6472..6571    +  misc_feature   bom (fragment): basis of mobility region from pBR322
   6577..21      -  CDS            lacZα (fragment) (across the origin): LacZα fragment of β-galactosidase; lacZ fragment
>Addgene plasmid #114752 | AT2G37050 N3_pECIA14 | addgene full sequence | sequence record 270148 | Addgene NGS Result
GTAAAACGACGGCCAGTGAATTAATTCGTTGCAGGACAGGATGTGGTGCCCGATGTGACTAGCTCTTTGC
TGCAGGCCGTCCTATCCTCTGGTTCCGATAAGAGACCCAGAACTCCGGCCCCCCACCGCCCACCGCCACC
CCCATACATATGTGGTACGCAAGTAAGAGTGCCTGCGCATGCCCCATGTGCCCCACCAAGAGCTTTGCAT
CCCATACAAGTCCCCAAAGTGGAGAACCGAACCAATTCTTCGCGGGCAGAACAAAAGCTTCTGCACACGT
CTCCACTCGAATTTGGAGCCGGCCGGCGTGTGCAAAAGAGGTGAATCGAACGAAAGACCCGTGTGTAAAG
CCGCGTTTCCAAAATGTATAAAACCGAGAGCATCTGGCCAATGTGCATCAGTTGTGGTCAGCAGCAAAAT
CAAGTGAATCATCTCAGTGCAACTAAAGGGGGGATCCGATCTCAATATGAAGTTATGCATATTACTGGCC
GTCGTGGCCTTTGTTGGCCTCTCGCTCGGGAGCTTGGATTGTGGAGGTGCAGAGCCATTCACTGATGAAC
TTGGACTCAAATGGTCACCTGATAATCATCTCATTTATGGAGAAACCGCTAATATATCGTCCGTTAACGA
AACAAGAACTCAGTACACGACTTTAAGGCATTTCCCTGCTGATTCAAGAAAGTATTGCTACACTCTCAAT
GTCACGAGTAGGAATAGATATCTCATTAGAGCTACTTTCTTGTATGGTAATTTCGACAACAGCAACAATG
TGTATCCCAAATTCGATATCTCCCTCGGGGCGACTCATTGGGCGACCATTGTTATCTCTGAAACCTATAT
AATCGAAACTGCAGAACTGGTGTTTCTGGCTTCTTCTCCTACTGTTAGTGTTTGTTTGTCAAATGCCACA
ACTGGACAGCCGTTTATATCTACTCTTGAGCTTAGGCAGTTGAGTGGTTCGATGTATGGTTCGATGCTAT
CTGAAGACCGGTTTTACCTGAGTGTTGCAGCACGGATAAATTTCGGGGCTGAAAGTGAAGCTTCTGTGAG
GTACCCGGATGATCCGTATGATAGAATATGGGAATCTGATTTGCAAAAGAAGCCTAATTATCTTGTGGAT
GTTGCTGCTGGGACTGTGCGAGTGTCGACTACATTGCCAATCGAAAGCAGGGTCGATGACAGACCGCCTC
AGAAGGTTATGCAGACGGCTGTGGTTGGAACAAACGGGTCCTTAACTTACAGAATGAACCTAGATGGCTT
CCCTGGTTTTGGTTGGGCATTCACATACTTTGCTGAAATCGAGGATTTGGCTGAGGATGAGTCAAGGAAG
TTTAGATTAGTTCTACCTGAGCAGCCTGAGTATAGCAAATCGGTTGTTAACATCAAGGAAAATACACAGA
GACCGTATCGCGTTTATGCACCTGGCTATCCTAACATAACACTTCCATTTGTGCTAAACTTTCGATTTGC
CAAAACGGCTGATTCTTCTAGGGGACCTATTCTGAATGCCATGGAGATCAGCAAATATTTGCGGAAAAGC
GATGGTTCAGTAGATGCAACTGTTATGGCTAATGTGGCATCGCTATATTCTTCCACTGAATGGGCTCAAG
AAGGCGGTGACCCTTGTTCACCCTCACCGTGGTCATGGGTGCAATGCAATTCGGATCCACAACCAAGGGT
TGTTGCTATCAAGCTGTCGAGTATGAACTTGACGGGAAATATACCTTCTGACCTGGTGAAATTGACTGGT
TTGGTTGAGTTATGGCTTGATGGGAATTCTTTTACGGGTCCAATACCGGATTTCTCTCGGTGTCCAAACC
TGGAGATAATACACCTCGAGAACAACCGACTAACCGGAAAGATCCCTTCCTCGTTGACGAAACTCCCAAA
CCTGAAAGAACTGTACCTGCAGAACAATGTGTTAACAGGAACAATACCATCAGACCTGGCCAAAGATGTG
ATCTCAAACTTCTCTGGGAACCTTAACCTTGAAAAAAGTGGAGATAAACTGGAGGTGCTGTTCCAGGGAC
CAAGCGGCAATCCCGGCGGCGATCTGGCCCCCCAGATGCTGCGCGAGCTGCAGGAGACCAATGCCGCCCT
GCAGGACGTGCGCGAGCTGCTGCGCCACCGCGTGAAGGAGATCACCTTCCTGAAGAACACCGTGATGGAG
TGCGACGCCTGCGGCATGCAGCCCTCTAGAGGCTCCGGCTCCATCATCCCAGTTGAGGAGGAGAACCCGG
ACTTCTGGAACCGCGAGGCAGCCGAGGCCCTGGGTGCCGCCAAGAAGCTGCAGCCTGCACAGACAGCCGC
CAAGAACCTCATCATCTTCCTGGGCGATGGGATGGGGGTGTCTACGGTGACAGCTGCCAGGATCCTAAAA
GGGCAGAAGAAGGACAAACTGGGGCCTGAGATACCCCTGGCCATGGACCGCTTCCCATATGTGGCTCTGT
CCAAGACATACAATGTAGACAAACATGTGCCAGACAGTGGAGCCACAGCCACGGCCTACCTGTGCGGGGT
CAAGGGCAACTTCCAGACCATTGGCTTGAGTGCAGCCGCCCGCTTTAACCAGTGCAACACGACACGCGGC
AACGAGGTCATCTCCGTGATGAATCGGGCCAAGAAAGCAGGGAAGTCAGTGGGAGTGGTAACCACCACAC
GAGTGCAGCACGCCTCGCCAGCCGGCACCTACGCCCACACGGTGAACCGCAACTGGTACTCGGACGCCGA
CGTGCCTGCCTCGGCCCGCCAGGAGGGGTGCCAGGACATCGCTACGCAGCTCATCTCCAACATGGACATT
GACGTGATCCTAGGTGGAGGCCGAAAGTACATGTTTCGCATGGGAACCCCAGACCCTGAGTACCCAGATG
ACTACAGCCAAGGTGGGACCAGGCTGGACGGGAAGAATCTGGTGCAGGAATGGCTGGCGAAGCGCCAGGG
TGCCCGGTATGTGTGGAACCGCACTGAGCTCATGCAGGCTTCCCTGGACCCGTCTGTGACCCATCTCATG
GGTCTCTTTGAGCCTGGAGACATGAAATACGAGATCCACCGAGACTCCACACTGGACCCCTCCCTGATGG
AGATGACAGAGGCTGCCCTGCGCCTGCTGAGCAGGAACCCCCGCGGCTTCTTCCTCTTCGTGGAGGGTGG
TCGCATCGACCATGGTCATCATGAAAGCAGGGCTTACCGGGCACTGACTGAGACGATCATGTTCGACGAC
GCCATTGAGAGGGCGGGCCAGCTCACCAGCGAGGAGGACACGCTGAGCCTCGTCACTGCCGACCACTCCC
ACGTCTTCTCCTTCGGAGGCTACCCCCTGCGAGGGAGCTCCATCTTCGGGCTGGCCCCTGGCAAGGCCCG
GGACAGGAAGGCCTACACGGTCCTCCTATACGGAAACGGTCCAGGCTATGTGCTCAAGGACGGCGCCCGG
CCGGATGTTACCGAGAGCGAGAGCGGGAGCCCCGAGTATCGGCAGCAGTCAGCAGTGCCCCTGGACGAAG
AGACCCACGCAGGCGAGGACGTGGCGGTGTTCGCGCGCGGCCCGCAGGCGCACCTGGTTCACGGCGTGCA
GGAGCAGACCTTCATAGCGCACGTCATGGCCTTCGCCGCCTGCCTGGAGCCCTACACCGCCTGCGACCTG
GCGCCCCCCGCCGGCACCACCGACGCCGCGCACCCGGGTTCTAGAGGAAGCACCTCCGGCGATAACGATT
ACAAGGATGATGATGATAAGGCCAGCGGCACCGGTCATCATCACCATCACCATTGAGTTTAAACCCGCTG
ATCAGCCTCGACTGTGCCTTCTAAGGCCTGAGCTCGCTGATCAGCCTCGATCGAGGATCCAGACATGATA
AGATACATTGATGAGTTTGGACAAACCACAACTAGAATGCAGTGAAAAAAATGCTTTATTTGTGAAATTT
GTGATGCTATTGCTTTATTTGTAACCATTATAAGCTGCAATAAACAAGTTAACAACAACAATTGCATTCA
TTTTATGTTTCAGGTTCAGGGGGAGGTGTGGGAGGTTTTTTAAAGCAAGTAAAACCTCTACAAATGTGGT
ATGGCTGATTATGATCAGTCGACCTGCAGGCATGCAAGCTTGGCGTAATCATGGTCATAGCTGTTTCCTG
TGTGAAATTGTTATCCGCTCACAATTCCACACAACATACGAGCCGGAAGCATAAAGTGTAAAGCCTGGGG
TGCCTAATGAGTGAGCTAACTCACATTAATTGCGTTGCGCTCACTGCCCGCTTTCCAGTCGGGAAACCTG
TCGTGCCAGCTGCATTAATGAATCGGCCAACGCGCGGGGAGAGGCGGTTTGCGTATTGGGCGCTCTTCCG
CTTCCTCGCTCACTGACTCGCTGCGCTCGGTCGTTCGGCTGCGGCGAGCGGTATCAGCTCACTCAAAGGC
GGTAATACGGTTATCCACAGAATCAGGGGATAACGCAGGAAAGAACATGTGAGCAAAAGGCCAGCAAAAG
GCCAGGAACCGTAAAAAGGCCGCGTTGCTGGCGTTTTTCCATAGGCTCCGCCCCCCTGACGAGCATCACA
AAAATCGACGCTCAAGTCAGAGGTGGCGAAACCCGACAGGACTATAAAGATACCAGGCGTTTCCCCCTGG
AAGCTCCCTCGTGCGCTCTCCTGTTCCGACCCTGCCGCTTACCGGATACCTGTCCGCCTTTCTCCCTTCG
GGAAGCGTGGCGCTTTCTCATAGCTCACGCTGTAGGTATCTCAGTTCGGTGTAGGTCGTTCGCTCCAAGC
TGGGCTGTGTGCACGAACCCCCCGTTCAGCCCGACCGCTGCGCCTTATCCGGTAACTATCGTCTTGAGTC
CAACCCGGTAAGACACGACTTATCGCCACTGGCAGCAGCCACTGGTAACAGGATTAGCAGAGCGAGGTAT
GTAGGCGGTGCTACAGAGTTCTTGAAGTGGTGGCCTAACTACGGCTACACTAGAAGAACAGTATTTGGTA
TCTGCGCTCTGCTGAAGCCAGTTACCTTCGGAAAAAGAGTTGGTAGCTCTTGATCCGGCAAACAAACCAC
CGCTGGTAGCGGTGGTTTTTTTGTTTGCAAGCAGCAGATTACGCGCAGAAAAAAAGGATCTCAAGAAGAT
CCTTTGATCTTTTCTACGGGGTCTGACGCTCAGTGGAACGAAAACTCACGTTAAGGGATTTTGGTCATGA
GATTATCAAAAAGGATCTTCACCTAGATCCTTTTAAATTAAAAATGAAGTTTTAAATCAATCTAAAGTAT
ATATGAGTAAACTTGGTCTGACAGTTACCAATGCTTAATCAGTGAGGCACCTATCTCAGCGATCTGTCTA
TTTCGTTCATCCATAGTTGCCTGACTCCCCGTCGTGTAGATAACTACGATACGGGAGGGCTTACCATCTG
GCCCCAGTGCTGCAATGATACCGCGAGACCCACGCTCACCGGCTCCAGATTTATCAGCAATAAACCAGCC
AGCCGGAAGGGCCGAGCGCAGAAGTGGTCCTGCAACTTTATCCGCCTCCATCCAGTCTATTAATTGTTGC
CGGGAAGCTAGAGTAAGTAGTTCGCCAGTTAATAGTTTGCGCAACGTTGTTGCCATTGCTACAGGCATCG
TGGTGTCACGCTCGTCGTTTGGTATGGCTTCATTCAGCTCCGGTTCCCAACGATCAAGGCGAGTTACATG
ATCCCCCATGTTGTGCAAAAAAGCGGTTAGCTCCTTCGGTCCTCCGATCGTTGTCAGAAGTAAGTTGGCC
GCAGTGTTATCACTCATGGTTATGGCAGCACTGCATAATTCTCTTACTGTCATGCCATCCGTAAGATGCT
TTTCTGTGACTGGTGAGTACTCAACCAAGTCATTCTGAGAATAGTGTATGCGGCGACCGAGTTGCTCTTG
CCCGGCGTCAATACGGGATAATACCGCGCCACATAGCAGAACTTTAAAAGTGCTCATCATTGGAAAACGT
TCTTCGGGGCGAAAACTCTCAAGGATCTTACCGCTGTTGAGATCCAGTTCGATGTAACCCACTCGTGCAC
CCAACTGATCTTCAGCATCTTTTACTTTCACCAGCGTTTCTGGGTGAGCAAAAACAGGAAGGCAAAATGC
CGCAAAAAAGGGAATAAGGGCGACACGGAAATGTTGAATACTCATACTCTTCCTTTTTCAATATTATTGA
AGCATTTATCAGGGTTATTGTCTCATGAGCGGATACATATTTGAATGTATTTAGAAAAATAAACAAATAG
GGGTTCCGCGCACATTTCCCCGAAAAGTGCCACCTGACGTCTAAGAAACCATTATTATCATGACATTAAC
CTATAAAAATAGGCGTATCACGAGGCCCTTTCGTCTCGCGCGTTTCGGTGATGACGGTGAAAACCTCTGA
CACATGCAGCTCCCGGAGACGGTCACAGCTTGTCTGTAAGCGGATGCCGGGAGCAGACAAGCCCGTCAGG
GCGCGTCAGCGGGTGTTGGCGGGTGTCGGGGCTGGCTTAACTATGCGGCATCAGAGCAGATTGTACTGAG
AGTGCACCATATGCGGTGTGAAATACCGCACAGATGCGTAAGGAGAAAATACCGCATCAGGCGCCATTCG
CCATTCAGGCTGCGCAACTGTTGGGAAGGGCGATCGGTGCGGGCCTCTTCGCTATTACGCCAGCTGGCGA
AAGGGGGATGTGCTGCAAGGCGATTAAGTTGGGTAACGCCAGGGTTTTCCCAGTCACGACGTT
